[The description below was written by a language model from this plasmid's Addgene catalogue record and pLannotate feature annotations shown in this document.]
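Description:
pc3XB-ZF18 is a mammalian expression-type plasmid built on pc3XB, a modified version of the Invitrogen pcDNA3 backbone, and it serves as one of the archived module plasmids in the Zinc Finger Consortium Modular Assembly Kit v1.0. It carries a roughly 90 bp insert, cloned between retained XbaI and BamHI sites, that encodes a single zinc finger module (ZF18). According to the depositor, this finger comes from the Sangamo module set and recognises the DNA triplet GAA. The automated feature table does not annotate the finger itself. By position, the insert should lie in the unannotated gap between the T7 promoter and the bGH polyadenylation signal.

The backbone features are those expected of pcDNA3. The CMV immediate-early enhancer and promoter sit upstream of the cloning region, followed by a T7 promoter (also the sequencing primer site) and the bGH poly(A) signal downstream. A separate SV40 early promoter drives the neomycin phosphotransferase gene, terminated by an SV40 poly(A) signal, which allows G418 selection in mammalian cells. In E. coli, the plasmid is maintained at high copy through a ColE1/pUC-type origin and selected with ampicillin via the β-lactamase gene. An f1 origin is also present. The short hits to an HIV-1 LTR, ble, lacI and bom are fragments, most likely backbone remnants or annotation artefacts rather than functional elements.

The plasmid is mainly a source of a standardised finger-coding fragment. Because the flanking restriction sites are preserved, individual modules can be excised and joined stepwise into multi-finger arrays with chosen target specificities, which are then used to engineer zinc finger nucleases by modular assembly.
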