Addgene plasmid #13117: pc3XB-ZF18
Depositing lab: Keith Joung. Depositing organization: Massachusetts General Hospital. Publication: Standardized reagents and protocols for engineering zinc finger nucleases by modular assembly. Wright DA, Thibodeau-Beganny S, Sander JD, Winfrey RJ, Hirsh AS, Eichtinger M, Fu F, Porteus MH, Dobbs D, Voytas DF, Joung JK. Nat Protoc. 2006;1(3):1637-52. doi: 10.1038/nprot.2006.259 PubMed 17406455.
Backbone
  Vector backbone: pc3XB
  Backbone manufacturer: Modified Invitrogen pcDNA3
  Backbone size w/o insert (bp): 5400
  Vector type: Mammalian Expression
  Selectable markers: Neomycin (select with G418)
Growth in bacteria
  Bacterial resistance: Ampicillin, 100 μg/mL
  Growth temperature: 37°C
  Growth strain: XL1 Blue
  Copy number: High Copy
Gene/Insert
  Gene/Insert name: ZF18
  Insert size (bp): 90
  Cloning method: Restriction Enzyme; 5′ cloning site XbaI (not destroyed); 3′ cloning site BamHI (not destroyed)
  Sequencing primers: 5′ T7
Terms and licenses: Academic/Nonprofit Terms; Industry Terms: Not Available to Industry
Depositor comments: Part of the Zinc Finger Consortium Modular Assembly Kit v1.0. Finger protein sequence: PGERPFMCTWSYCGKRFTQSGNLARHKRTH. Target DNA sequence: GAA. This zinc finger is derived from the Sangamo module set.
How to cite: pc3XB-ZF18 was a gift from Keith Joung (Addgene plasmid # 13117 ; http://n2t.net/addgene:13117 ; RRID:Addgene_13117)
