Features (pLannotate 1.2.2; 19 found; start..end, strand, type, name):
     28..80      -  misc_feature   bom (fragment): basis of mobility region from pBR322
    235..614     +  enhancer       CMV enhancer: human cytomegalovirus immediate early enhancer
    615..818     +  promoter       CMV promoter: human cytomegalovirus (CMV) immediate early promoter
    814..847     +  LTR            5' LTR (truncated) (fragment): truncated 5' long terminal repeat (LTR) from HIV-1
    863..881     +  promoter       T7 promoter: promoter for bacteriophage T7 RNA polymerase
   1068..1292    +  polyA_signal   bGH poly(A) signal: bovine growth hormone polyadenylation signal
   1296..1317    +  promoter       SV40 promoter (fragment): SV40 enhancer and early promoter
   1338..1766    +  rep_origin     f1 ori (sequence partly withheld): f1 bacteriophage origin of replication; arrow indicates direction of (+) strand synthesis
   1780..2109    +  promoter       SV40 promoter: SV40 enhancer and early promoter
   2180..2971    +  CDS            neo: KKA2_KLEPN - Also known as kan, nptII. Experimental evidence at protein level: Swiss-Prot protein existence level 1. Resistance to kanamycin, neomycin, paromomycin, ribostamycin, butirosin and gentamicin B. From Klebsiella pneumoniae.
   2995..3153    +  CDS            ble (fragment): BLE_KLEPN - Experimental evidence at protein level: Swiss-Prot protein existence level 1. Binding protein with a strong affinity to the bleomycin family of antibiotics. Binds to CL990; an antimitotic-antibiotic compound. From Klebsiella pneumoniae.
   3148..3269    +  polyA_signal   SV40 poly(A) signal: SV40 polyadenylation signal
   3342..3358    -  protein_bind   lac operator: The lac repressor binds to the lac operator to inhibit transcription in E. coli. This inhibition can be relieved by adding lactose or isopropyl-β-D-thiogalactopyranoside (IPTG). lac repressor encoded by lacI
   3366..3396    -  promoter       lac promoter: promoter for the E. coli lac operon
   3411..3432    -  protein_bind   CAP binding site: CAP binding activates transcription in the presence of cAMP. E. coli catabolite activator protein
   3445..3537    -  CDS            lacI (fragment): lac repressor; lacI; The lac repressor binds to the lac operator to inhibit transcription in E. coli. This inhibition can be relieved by adding lactose or isopropyl-β-D-thiogalactopyranoside (IPTG).
   3720..4305    -  rep_origin     ori: high-copy-number ColE1/pMB1/pBR322/pUC origin of replication
   4476..5336    -  CDS            AmpR: β-lactamase; bla; confers resistance to ampicillin, carbenicillin, and related antibiotics
   5337..5441    -  promoter       AmpR promoter: bla
>Addgene plasmid #13117 | pc3XB-ZF18 | depositor full sequence | sequence record 7466 | Author sequence
GACGGATCGGGAGATCTCCCGATCCCCTATGGTGCACTCTCAGTACAATCTGCTCTGATGCCGCATAGTT
AAGCCAGTATCTGCTCCCTGCTTGTGTGTTGGAGGTCGCTGAGTAGTGCGCGAGCAAAATTTAAGCTACA
ACAAGGCAAGGCTTGACCGACAATTGCATGAAGAATCTGCTTAGGGTTAGGCGTTTTGCGCTGCTTCGCG
ATGTACGGGCCAGATATACGCGTTGACATTGATTATTGACTAGTTATTAATAGTAATCAATTACGGGGTC
ATTAGTTCATAGCCCATATATGGAGTTCCGCGTTACATAACTTACGGTAAATGGCCCGCCTGGCTGACCG
CCCAACGACCCCCGCCCATTGACGTCAATAATGACGTATGTTCCCATAGTAACGCCAATAGGGACTTTCC
ATTGACGTCAATGGGTGGAGTATTTACGGTAAACTGCCCACTTGGCAGTACATCAAGTGTATCATATGCC
AAGTACGCCCCCTATTGACGTCAATGACGGTAAATGGCCCGCCTGGCATTATGCCCAGTACATGACCTTA
TGGGACTTTCCTACTTGGCAGTACATCTACGTATTAGTCATCGCTATTACCATGGTGATGCGGTTTTGGC
AGTACATCAATGGGCGTGGATAGCGGTTTGACTCACGGGGATTTCCAAGTCTCCACCCCATTGACGTCAA
TGGGAGTTTGTTTTGGCACCAAAATCAACGGGACTTTCCAAAATGTCGTAACAACTCCGCCCCATTGACG
CAAATGGGCGGTAGGCGTGTACGGTGGGAGGTCTATATAAGCAGAGCTCTCTGGCTAACTAGAGAACCCA
CTGCTTACTGGCTTATCGAAATTAATACGACTCACTATAGGGAGACCCAAGCTGGCTAGCGTTTAAACGG
GCCCTCTAGACCCGGGGAGCGGCCATTTATGTGTACCTGGTCATACTGTGGGAAACGCTTCACACAAAGC
GGGAACCTGGCACGTCACAAACGTACACACACCGGTGGATCCTCTGCACAGTAGTAAGCTTAAGTTTAAA
CCGCTGATCAGCCTCGACTGTGCCTTCTAGTTGCCAGCCATCTGTTGTTTGCCCCTCCCCCGTGCCTTCC
TTGACCCTGGAAGGTGCCACTCCCACTGTCCTTTCCTAATAAAATGAGGAAATTGCATCGCATTGTCTGA
GTAGGTGTCATTCTATTCTGGGGGGTGGGGTGGGGCAGGACAGCAAGGGGGAGGATTGGGAAGACAATAG
CAGGCATGCTGGGGATGCGGTGGGCTCTATGGCTTCTGAGGCGGAAAGAACCAGCTGGGGCTCTAGGGGG
TATCCCC
[124 nt withheld, positions 1338-1461]
C
[91 nt withheld, positions 1463-1553]
A
[49 nt withheld, positions 1555-1603]
CCTTTGACGTTGGAGTCCACGTTCTTT
[37 nt withheld, positions 1631-1667]
ACCCTATCTCGGTCTATTCTTTTGATTTATAAGGGATTTTGCCGATTTCGGCCTATTGGTTAAAAAATGA
GCTGATTTAACAAAAATTTAACGCGAATTAATTCTGTGGAATGTGTGTCAGTTAGGGTGTGGAAAGTCCC
CAGGCTCCCCAGCAGGCAGAAGTATGCAAAGCATGCATCTCAATTAGTCAGCAACCAGGTGTGGAAAGTC
CCCAGGCTCCCCAGCAGGCAGAAGTATGCAAAGCATGCATCTCAATTAGTCAGCAACCATAGTCCCGCCC
CTAACTCCGCCCATCCCGCCCCTAACTCCGCCCAGTTCCGCCCATTCTCCGCCCCATGGCTGACTAATTT
TTTTTATTTATGCAGAGGCCGAGGCCGCCTCTGCCTCTGAGCTATTCCAGAAGTAGTGAGGAGGCTTTTT
TGGAGGCCTAGGCTTTTGCAAAAAGCTCCCGGCCGGGAGCTTGTATATCCATTTTCGGATCTGATCAAGA
GACAGGATGAGGATCGTTTCGCATGATTGAACAAGATGGATTGCACGCAGGTTCTCCGGCCGCTTGGGTG
GAGAGGCTATTCGGCTATGACTGGGCACAACAGACAATCGGCTGCTCTGATGCCGCCGTGTTCCGGCTGT
CAGCGCAGGGGCGCCCGGTTCTTTTTGTCAAGACCGACCTGTCCGGTGCCCTGAATGAACTGCAGGACGA
GGCAGCGCGGCTATCGTGGCTGGCCACGACGGGCGTTCCTTGCGCAGCTGTGCTCGACGTTGTCACTGAA
GCGGGAAGGGACTGGCTGCTATTGGGCGAAGTGCCGGGGCAGGATCTCCTGTCATCTCACCTTGCTCCTG
CCGAGAAAGTATCCATCATGGCTGATGCAATGCGGCGGCTGCATACGCTTGATCCGGCTACCTGCCCATT
CGACCACCAAGCGAAACATCGCATCGAGCGAGCACGTACTCGGATGGAAGCCGGTCTTGTCGATCAGGAT
GATCTGGACGAAGAGCATCAGGGGCTCGCGCCAGCCGAACTGTTCGCCAGGCTCAAGGCGCGCATGCCCG
ACGGCGAGGATCTCGTCGTGACCCATGGCGATGCCTGCTTGCCGAATATCATGGTGGAAAATGGCCGCTT
TTCTGGATTCATCGACTGTGGCCGGCTGGGTGTGGCGGACCGCTATCAGGACATAGCGTTGGCTACCCGT
GATATTGCTGAAGAGCTTGGCGGCGAATGGGCTGACCGCTTCCTCGTGCTTTACGGTATCGCCGCTCCCG
ATTCGCAGCGCATCGCCTTCTATCGCCTTCTTGACGAGTTCTTCTGAGCGGGACTCTGGGGTTCGAAATG
ACCGACCAAGCGACGCCCAACCTGCCATCACGAGATTTCGATTCCACCGCCGCCTTCTATGAAAGGTTGG
GCTTCGGAATCGTTTTCCGGGACGCCGGCTGGATGATCCTCCAGCGCGGGGATCTCATGCTGGAGTTCTT
CGCCCACCCCAACTTGTTTATTGCAGCTTATAATGGTTACAAATAAAGCAATAGCATCACAAATTTCACA
AATAAAGCATTTTTTTCACTGCATTCTAGTTGTGGTTTGTCCAAACTCATCAATGTATCTTATCATGTCT
GTATACCGTCGACCTCTAGCTAGAGCTTGGCGTAATCATGGTCATAGCTGTTTCCTGTGTGAAATTGTTA
TCCGCTCACAATTCCACACAACATACGAGCCGGAAGCATAAAGTGTAAAGCCTGGGGTGCCTAATGAGTG
AGCTAACTCACATTAATTGCGTTGCGCTCACTGCCCGCTTTCCAGTCGGGAAACCTGTCGTGCCAGCTGC
ATTAATGAATCGGCCAACGCGCGGGGAGAGGCGGTTTGCGTATTGGGCGCTCTTCCGCTTCCTCGCTCAC
TGACTCGCTGCGCTCGGTCGTTCGGCTGCGGCGAGCGGTATCAGCTCACTCAAAGGCGGTAATACGGTTA
TCCACAGAATCAGGGGATAACGCAGGAAAGAACATGTGAGCAAAAGGCCAGCAAAAGGCCAGGAACCGTA
AAAAGGCCGCGTTGCTGGCGTTTTTCCATAGGCTCCGCCCCCCTGACGAGCATCACAAAAATCGACGCTC
AAGTCAGAGGTGGCGAAACCCGACAGGACTATAAAGATACCAGGCGTTTCCCCCTGGAAGCTCCCTCGTG
CGCTCTCCTGTTCCGACCCTGCCGCTTACCGGATACCTGTCCGCCTTTCTCCCTTCGGGAAGCGTGGCGC
TTTCTCATAGCTCACGCTGTAGGTATCTCAGTTCGGTGTAGGTCGTTCGCTCCAAGCTGGGCTGTGTGCA
CGAACCCCCCGTTCAGCCCGACCGCTGCGCCTTATCCGGTAACTATCGTCTTGAGTCCAACCCGGTAAGA
CACGACTTATCGCCACTGGCAGCAGCCACTGGTAACAGGATTAGCAGAGCGAGGTATGTAGGCGGTGCTA
CAGAGTTCTTGAAGTGGTGGCCTAACTACGGCTACACTAGAAGAACAGTATTTGGTATCTGCGCTCTGCT
GAAGCCAGTTACCTTCGGAAAAAGAGTTGGTAGCTCTTGATCCGGCAAACAAACCACCGCTGGTAGCGGT
TTTTTTGTTTGCAAGCAGCAGATTACGCGCAGAAAAAAAGGATCTCAAGAAGATCCTTTGATCTTTTCTA
CGGGGTCTGACGCTCAGTGGAACGAAAACTCACGTTAAGGGATTTTGGTCATGAGATTATCAAAAAGGAT
CTTCACCTAGATCCTTTTAAATTAAAAATGAAGTTTTAAATCAATCTAAAGTATATATGAGTAAACTTGG
TCTGACAGTTACCAATGCTTAATCAGTGAGGCACCTATCTCAGCGATCTGTCTATTTCGTTCATCCATAG
TTGCCTGACTCCCCGTCGTGTAGATAACTACGATACGGGAGGGCTTACCATCTGGCCCCAGTGCTGCAAT
GATACCGCGAGACCCACGCTCACCGGCTCCAGATTTATCAGCAATAAACCAGCCAGCCGGAAGGGCCGAG
CGCAGAAGTGGTCCTGCAACTTTATCCGCCTCCATCCAGTCTATTAATTGTTGCCGGGAAGCTAGAGTAA
GTAGTTCGCCAGTTAATAGTTTGCGCAACGTTGTTGCCATTGCTACAGGCATCGTGGTGTCACGCTCGTC
GTTTGGTATGGCTTCATTCAGCTCCGGTTCCCAACGATCAAGGCGAGTTACATGATCCCCCATGTTGTGC
AAAAAAGCGGTTAGCTCCTTCGGTCCTCCGATCGTTGTCAGAAGTAAGTTGGCCGCAGTGTTATCACTCA
TGGTTATGGCAGCACTGCATAATTCTCTTACTGTCATGCCATCCGTAAGATGCTTTTCTGTGACTGGTGA
GTACTCAACCAAGTCATTCTGAGAATAGTGTATGCGGCGACCGAGTTGCTCTTGCCCGGCGTCAATACGG
GATAATACCGCGCCACATAGCAGAACTTTAAAAGTGCTCATCATTGGAAAACGTTCTTCGGGGCGAAAAC
TCTCAAGGATCTTACCGCTGTTGAGATCCAGTTCGATGTAACCCACTCGTGCACCCAACTGATCTTCAGC
ATCTTTTACTTTCACCAGCGTTTCTGGGTGAGCAAAAACAGGAAGGCAAAATGCCGCAAAAAAGGGAATA
AGGGCGACACGGAAATGTTGAATACTCATACTCTTCCTTTTTCAATATTATTGAAGCATTTATCAGGGTT
ATTGTCTCATGAGCGGATACATATTTGAATGTATTTAGAAAAATAAACAAATAGGGGTTCCGCGCACATT
TCCCCGAAAAGTGCCACCTGACGTC
