>Addgene plasmid #13117 | pc3XB-ZF18 | addgene partial sequence | sequence record 19501 | CMV-F 5'-CGCAAATGGGCGGTAGGCGTG-3'
AGCTCTCTGGCTAACTAGAGAACCCACTGCTTACTGGCTTATCGAAATTAATACGACTCACTATAGGGAG
ACCCAAGCTGGCTAGCGTTTAAACGGGCCCTCTAGACCCGGGGAGCGGCCATTTATGTGTACCTGGTCAT
ACTGTGGGAAACGCTTCACACAAAGCGGGAACCTGGCACGTCACAAACGTACACACACCGGTGGATCCTC
TGCACAGTAGTAAGCTTAAGTTTAAACCGCTGATCAGCCTCGACTGTGCCTTCTAGTTGCCAGCCATCTG
TTGTTTGCCCCTCCCCCGTGCCTTCCTTGACCCTGGAAGGTGCCACTCCCACTGTCCTTTCCTAATAAAA
TGAGGAAATTGCATCGCATTGTCTGAGTAGGTGTCATTCTATTCTGGGGGGTGGGGTGGGGCAGGACAGC
AAGGGGGAGGATTGGGAAGACAATAGCAGGCATGCTGGGGATGCGGTGGGCTCTATGGCTTCTGAGGCGG
AAAGAACCAGCTGGGGCTCTAGGGGGTATCCCC
[124 nt withheld, positions 524-647]
C
[68 nt withheld, positions 649-716]
